>Addgene plasmid #120702 | Smp_096790-Cd4-bio-His | addgene full sequence | sequence record 234771 | Addgene NGS Result
GTGATGCGGTTTTGGCAGTACACCAATGGGCGTGGATAGCGGTTTGACTCACGGGGATTTCCAAGTCTCC
ACCCCATTGACGTCAATGGGAGTTTGTTTTGGCACCAAAATCAACGGGACTTTCCAAAATGTCGTAATAA
CCCCGCCCCGTTGACGCAAATGGGCGGTAGGCGTGTACGGTGGGAGGTCTATATAAGCAGAGCTCGTTTA
GTGAACCGTCAGATCCTCACTCTCTTCCGCATCGCTGTCTGCGAGGGCCAGCTGTTGGGCTCGCGGTTGA
GGACAAACTCTTCGCGGTCTTTCCAGTACTCTTGGATCGGAAACCCGTCGGCCTCCGAACGGTACTCCGC
CACCGAGGGACCTGAGCGAGTCCGCATCGACCGGATCGGAAAACCTCTCGAGAAAGGCGTCTAACCAGTC
ACAGTCGCAAGGTAGGCTGAGCACCGTGGCGGGCGGCAGCGGGTGGCGGTCGGGGTTGTTTCTGGCGGAG
GTGCTGCTGATGATGTAATTAAAGTAGGCGGTCTTGAGACGGCGGATGGTCGAGGTGAGGTGTGGCAGGC
TTGAGATCCAGCTGTTGGGGTGAGTACTCCCTCTCAAAAGCGGGCATTACTTCTGCGCTAAGATTGTCAG
TTTCCAAAAACGAGGAGGATTTGATATTCACCTGGCCCGATCTGGCCATACACTTGAGTGACAATGACAT
CCACTTTGCCTTTCTCTCCACAGGTGTCCACTCCCAGGTCCAAGTTTGCCACCATGGAGTTTCAGACCCA
GGTACTCATGTCCCTGCTGCTCTGCATGTCTGGTGCGGCCGCCACACCCGAAGTGGGCGACGAGATGCTG
CTGAAGCGGATGGTGCTGGACACCGCCGACAAGCTGAAGATGCTGACCCTGAAGCACATTGCCGCCTGCC
GGAACAAGGTGCAGACCTACTTCAGAGAGGACGACCTGGGCGAGAAGATCGCCGACGTGCTGGTGGTGCT
GCTGAAACGGCTGAACAAGCGGCTGGAAAACTGCCTGAAGTCCAGCAACCTGGAAGGCGCGCCGTCGACC
TCCATCACGGCCTATAAGAGTGAGGGGGAGTCAGCGGAGTTCTCCTTCCCACTCAACCTTGGAGAGGAAA
GCCTGCAGGGAGAGTTGAGATGGAAGGCAGAGAAGGCTCCTTCTTCCCAGTCCTGGATCACCTTCTCCCT
AAAGAACCAAAAGGTGTCTGTGCAGAAGTCTACTAGCAACCCCAAGTTCCAGCTGTCCGAAACGCTCCCA
CTCACCCTTCAGATACCCCAGGTCTCCCTTCAGTTTGCTGGTTCTGGCAACCTGACCCTGACTCTGGACA
GAGGGATACTGTATCAGGAAGTGAACCTGGTGGTGATGAAAGTGACTCAGCCCGACAGCAACACTTTGAC
CTGTGAGGTGATGGGACCCACCTCACCCAAGATGAGACTGATCTTGAAGCAGGAGAATCAGGAGGCCAGG
GTCTCCAGGCAGGAGAAAGTGATTCAAGTGCAGGCCCCTGAAGCAGGGGTGTGGCAATGTCTACTGAGTG
AAGGTGAAGAGGTCAAGATGGACTCCAAGATCCAGGTTTTATCCAAAGGGTTGAATTCCGGCAGCCTGCA
CCACATCCTGGACGCCCAGAAGATGCTGTGGAACCACAGGGACAGGAACCTGCCTCCTCTGGCCCCTCTG
GGCCCCCACCACCATCACCACCATTGAGTCTAGACACGTGATTAATTAAGGATCCCCCGACCTCGACCTC
TGGCTAATAAAGGAAATTTATTTTCATTGCAATAGTGTGTTGGAATTTTTTGTGTCTCTCACTCGGAAGG
ACATATGGGAGGGCAAATCATTTGGTCGAGATCCCTCGGAGATCTCTAGCTAGAGGATCGATCCCCGCCC
CGGACGAACTAAACCTGACTACGACATCTCTGCCCCTTCTTCGCGGGGCAGTGCATGTAATCCCTTCAGT
TGGTTGGTACAACTTGCCAACTGGGCCCTGTTCCACATGTGACACGGGGGGGGACCAAACACAAAGGGGT
TCTCTGACTGTAGTTGACATCCTTATAAATGGATGTGCACATTTGCCAACACTGAGTGGCTTTCATCCTG
GAGCAGACTTTGCAGTCTGTGGACTGCAACACAACATTGCCTTTATGTGTAACTCTTGGCTGAAGCTCTT
ACACCAATGCTGGGGGACATGTACCTCCCAGGGGCCCAGGAAGACTACGGGAGGCTACACCAACGTCAAT
CAGAGGGGCCTGTGTAGCTACCGATAAGCGGACCCTCAAGAGGGCATTAGCAATAGTGTTTATAAGGCCC
CCTTGTTAACCCTAAACGGGTAGCATATGCTTCCCGGGTAGTAGTATATACTATCCAGACTAACCCTAAT
TCAATAGCATATGTTACCCAACGGGAAGCATATGCTATCGAATTAGGGTTAGTAAAAGGGTCCTAAGGAA
CAGCGATATCTCCCACCCCATGAGCTGTCACGGTTTTATTTACATGGGGTCAGGATTCCACGAGGGTAGT
GAACCATTTTAGTCACAAGGGCAGTGGCTGAAGATCAAGGAGCGGGCAGTGAACTCTCCTGAATCTTCGC
CTGCTTCTTCATTCTCCTTCGTTTAGCTAATAGAATAACTGCTGAGTTGTGAACAGTAAGGTGTATGTGA
GGTGCTCGAAAACAAGGTTTCAGGTGACGCCCCCAGAATAAAATTTGGACGGGGGGTTCAGTGGTGGCAT
TGTGCTATGACACCAATATAACCCTCACAAACCCCTTGGGCAATAAATACTAGTGTAGGAATGAAACATT
CTGAATATCTTTAACAATAGAAATCCATGGGGTGGGGACAAGCCGTAAAGACTGGATGTCCATCTCACAC
GAATTTATGGCTATGGGCAACACATAATCCTAGTGCAATATGATACTGGGGTTATTAAGATGTGTCCCAG
GCAGGGACCAAGACAGGTGAACCATGTTGTTACACTCTATTTGTAACAAGGGGAAAGAGAGTGGACGCCG
ACAGCAGCGGACTCCACTGGTTGTCTCTAACACCCCCGAAAATTAAACGGGGCTCCACGCCAATGGGGCC
CATAAACAAAGACAAGTGGCCACTCTTTTTTTTGAAATTGTGGAGTGGGGGCACGCGTCAGCCCCCACAC
GCCGCCCTGCGGTTTTGGACTGTAAAATAAGGGTGTAATAACTTGGCTGATTGTAACCCCGCTAACCACT
GCGGTCAAACCACTTGCCCACAAAACCACTAATGGCACCCCGGGGAATACCTGCATAAGTAGGTGGGCGG
GCCAAGATAGGGGCGCGATTGCTGCGATCTGGAGGACAAATTACACACACTTGCGCCTGAGCGCCAAGCA
CAGGGTTGTTGGTCCTCATATTCACGAGGTCGCTGAGAGCACGGTGGGCTAATGTTGCCATGGGTAGCAT
ATACTACCCAAATATCTGGATAGCATATGCTATCCTAATCTATATCTGGGTAGCATAGGCTATCCTAATC
TATATCTGGGTAGCATATGCTATCCTAATCTATATCTGGGTAGTATATGCTATCCTAATTTATATCTGGG
TAGCATAGGCTATCCTAATCTATATCTGGGTAGCATATGCTATCCTAATCTATATCTGGGTAGTATATGC
TATCCTAATCTGTATCCGGGTAGCATATGCTATCCTAATAGAGATTAGGGTAGTATATGCTATCCTAATT
TATATCTGGGTAGCATATACTACCCAAATATCTGGATAGCATATGCTATCCTAATCTATATCTGGGTAGC
ATATGCTATCCTAATCTATATCTGGGTAGCATAGGCTATCCTAATCTATATCTGGGTAGCATATGCTATC
CTAATCTATATCTGGGTAGTATATGCTATCCTAATTTATATCTGGGTAGCATAGGCTATCCTAATCTATA
TCTGGGTAGCATATGCTATCCTAATCTATATCTGGGTAGTATATGCTATCCTAATCTGTATCCGGGTAGC
ATATGCTATCCTCATGATAAGCTGTCAAACATGAGAATTTTCTTGAAGACGAAAGGGCCTCGTGATACGC
CTATTTTTATAGGTTAATGTCATGATAATAATGGTTTCTTAGACGTCAGGTGGCACTTTTCGGGGAAATG
TGCGCGGAACCCCTATTTGTTTATTTTTCTAAATACATTCAAATATGTATCCGCTCATGAGACAATAACC
CTGATAAATGCTTCAATAATATTGAAAAAGGAAGAGTATGAGTATTCAACATTTCCGTGTCGCCCTTATT
CCCTTTTTTGCGGCATTTTGCCTTCCTGTTTTTGCTCACCCAGAAACGCTGGTGAAAGTAAAAGATGCTG
AAGATCAGTTGGGTGCACGAGTGGGTTACATCGAACTGGATCTCAACAGCGGTAAGATCCTTGAGAGTTT
TCGCCCCGAAGAACGTTTTCCAATGATGAGCACTTTTAAAGTTCTGCTATGTGGCGCGGTATTATCCCGT
GTTGACGCCGGGCAAGAGCAACTCGGTCGCCGCATACACTATTCTCAGAATGACTTGGTTGAGTACTCAC
CAGTCACAGAAAAGCATCTTACGGATGGCATGACAGTAAGAGAATTATGCAGTGCTGCCATAACCATGAG
TGATAACACTGCGGCCAACTTACTTCTGACAACGATCGGAGGACCGAAGGAGCTAACCGCTTTTTTGCAC
AACATGGGGGATCATGTAACTCGCCTTGATCGTTGGGAACCGGAGCTGAATGAAGCCATACCAAACGACG
AGCGTGACACCACGATGCCTGCAGCAATGGCAACAACGTTGCGCAAACTATTAACTGGCGAACTACTTAC
TCTAGCTTCCCGGCAACAATTAATAGACTGGATGGAGGCGGATAAAGTTGCAGGACCACTTCTGCGCTCG
GCCCTTCCGGCTGGCTGGTTTATTGCTGATAAATCTGGAGCCGGTGAGCGTGGGTCTCGCGGTATCATTG
CAGCACTGGGGCCAGATGGTAAGCCCTCCCGTATCGTAGTTATCTACACGACGGGGAGTCAGGCAACTAT
GGATGAACGAAATAGACAGATCGCTGAGATAGGTGCCTCACTGATTAAGCATTGGTAACTGTCAGACCAA
GTTTACTCATATATACTTTAGATTGATTTAAAACTTCATTTTTAATTTAAAAGGATCTAGGTGAAGATCC
TTTTTGATAATCTCATGACCAAAATCCCTTAACGTGAGTTTTCGTTCCACTGAGCGTCAGACCCCGTAGA
AAAGATCAAAGGATCTTCTTGAGATCCTTTTTTTCTGCGCGTAATCTGCTGCTTGCAAACAAAAAAACCA
CCGCTACCAGCGGTGGTTTGTTTGCCGGATCAAGAGCTACCAACTCTTTTTCCGAAGGTAACTGGCTTCA
GCAGAGCGCAGATACCAAATACTGTTCTTCTAGTGTAGCCGTAGTTAGGCCACCACTTCAAGAACTCTGT
AGCACCGCCTACATACCTCGCTCTGCTAATCCTGTTACCAGTGGCTGCTGCCAGTGGCGATAAGTCGTGT
CTTACCGGGTTGGACTCAAGACGATAGTTACCGGATAAGGCGCAGCGGTCGGGCTGAACGGGGGGTTCGT
GCACACAGCCCAGCTTGGAGCGAACGACCTACACCGAACTGAGATACCTACAGCGTGAGCTATGAGAAAG
CGCCACGCTTCCCGAAGGGAGAAAGGCGGACAGGTATCCGGTAAGCGGCAGGGTCGGAACAGGAGAGCGC
ACGAGGGAGCTTCCAGGGGGAAACGCCTGGTATCTTTATAGTCCTGTCGGGTTTCGCCACCTCTGACTTG
AGCGTCGATTTTTGTGATGCTCGTCAGGGGGGCGGAGCCTATGGAAAAACGCCAGCAACGCGGCCTTTTT
ACGGTTCCTGGCCTTTTGCTGGCCTTTTGCTCACATGTTCTTTCCTGCGTTATCCCCTGATTCTGTGGAT
AACCGTATTACCGCCTTTGAGTGAGCTGATACCGCTCGCCGCAGCCGAACGACCGAGCGCAGCGAGTCAG
TGAGCGAGGAAGCGGAAGAGCGCCCAATACGCAAACCGCCTCTCCCCGCGCGTTGGCCGATTCATTAATG
CAGCTGGCACGACAGGTTTCCCGACTGGAAAGCGGGCAGTGAGCGCAACGCAATTAATGTGAGTTAGCTC
ACTCATTAGGCACCCCAGGCTTTACACTTTATGCTTCCGGCTCGTATGTTGTGTGGAATTGTGAGCGGAT
AACAATTTCACACAGGAAACAGCTATGACCATGATTACGCCAAGCTCTAGCTAGAGGTCGACCAATTCTC
ATGTTTGACAGCTTATCATCGCAGATCCGGGCAACGTTGTTGCCATTGCTGCAGGCGCAGAACTGGTAGG
TATGGAAGATCTATACATTGAATCAATATTGGCAATTAGCCATATTAGTCATTGGTTATATAGCATAAAT
CAATATTGGCTATTGGCCATTGCATACGTTGTATCTATATCATAATATGTACATTTATATTGGCTCATGT
CCAATATGACCGCCATGTTGACATTGATTATTGACTAGTTATTAATAGTAATCAATTACGGGGTCATTAG
TTCATAGCCCATATATGGAGTTCCGCGTTACATAACTTACGGTAAATGGCCCGCCTGGCTGACCGCCCAA
CGACCCCCGCCCATTGACGTCAATAATGACGTATGTTCCCATAGTAACGCCAATAGGGACTTTCCATTGA
CGTCAATGGGTGGAGTATTTACGGTAAACTGCCCACTTGGCAGTACATCAAGTGTATCATATGCCAAGTC
CGCCCCCTATTGACGTCAATGACGGTAAATGGCCCGCCTGGCATTATGCCCAGTACATGACCTTACGGGA
CTTTCCTACTTGGCAGTACATCTACGTATTAGTCATCGCTATTACCATG
Features (pLannotate 1.2.2; 18 found; start..end, strand, type, name):
      2..201     +  promoter       CMV promoter: human cytomegalovirus (CMV) immediate early promoter
    269..307     +  misc_feature   Ad SA (fragment): adenovirus major late transcript splice acceptor (Friedrich and Soriano, 1991)
    340..549     -  CDS            PTP (fragment): TERM_ADE02 - Experimental evidence at protein level: Swiss-Prot protein existence level 1. Protein covalently bound to the viral DNA that acts as a primer for viral genomic replication by DNA strand displacement. Assembles on the viral origin of replication in an initiation complex with viral polymerase, DBP, host NFIA and host POU2F1/OCT1. During initiation, the polymerase covalently couples the first dCTP with Ser- 580 of pTP. The terminal protein stimulates the template activity over 20 fold compared to protein-free templates. Neo-synthesized viral genomes are linked to two preterminal prot
    580..669     +  intron         chimeric intron (fragment): chimera between introns from adenovirus and immunoglobulin heavy chain genes
    688..734     +  CDS            IgH signal sequence (fragment): signal sequence from the mouse immunoglobulin heavy chain variable region
   1036..1596    +  CDS            Cd4 (fragment): CD4_RAT - Experimental evidence at protein level: Swiss-Prot protein existence level 1. Integral membrane glycoprotein that plays an essential role in the immune response and serves multiple functions in responses against both external and internal offenses. In T-cells, functions primarily as a coreceptor for MHC class II molecule:peptide complex. The antigens presented by class II peptides are derived from extracellular proteins while class I peptides are derived from cytosolic proteins. Interacts simultaneously with the T-cell receptor (TCR) and the MHC class II presented by antigen presenti
   1756..1811    +  polyA_signal   β-globin poly(A) signal: rabbit β-globin polyadenylation signal (Gil and Proudfoot, 1987)
   2325..4006    -  rep_origin     oriP (fragment): Epstein-Barr virus oriP replication origin (Yates et al., 2000)
   4133..4237    +  promoter       AmpR promoter: bla
   4238..5098    +  CDS            AmpR: β-lactamase; bla; confers resistance to ampicillin, carbenicillin, and related antibiotics
   5269..5857    +  rep_origin     ori: high-copy-number ColE1/pMB1/pBR322/pUC origin of replication
   6040..6132    +  CDS            lacI (fragment): lac repressor; lacI; The lac repressor binds to the lac operator to inhibit transcription in E. coli. This inhibition can be relieved by adding lactose or isopropyl-β-D-thiogalactopyranoside (IPTG).
   6145..6166    +  protein_bind   CAP binding site: CAP binding activates transcription in the presence of cAMP. E. coli catabolite activator protein
   6181..6211    +  promoter       lac promoter: promoter for the E. coli lac operon
   6219..6235    +  protein_bind   lac operator: The lac repressor binds to the lac operator to inhibit transcription in E. coli. This inhibition can be relieved by adding lactose or isopropyl-β-D-thiogalactopyranoside (IPTG). lac repressor encoded by lacI
   6305..6321    +  promoter       tet promoter (fragment): E. coli promoter for tetracycline efflux protein gene
   6331..6356    -  CDS            bla(M) (fragment): β-lactamase lacking the signal sequence; bla(M); allows cytosolic expression of β-lactamase
   6530..6909    +  enhancer       CMV enhancer: human cytomegalovirus immediate early enhancer
