[The description below was written by a language model from this plasmid's Addgene catalogue record and pLannotate feature annotations shown in this document.]
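Description:
Smp_096790-Cd4-bio-His is a mammalian expression plasmid built on the pTT3 backbone for producing a recombinant, secreted form of the Schistosoma mansoni protein Smp_096790. It is maintained in E. coli at high copy through a ColE1/pUC-type origin and selected with ampicillin via the β-lactamase gene. The backbone also carries the Epstein-Barr virus oriP element, which supports episomal retention of the plasmid in mammalian cells that express EBNA1 and is a characteristic feature of pTT-series vectors used for transient protein production. Remnants of lac regulatory sequences and other short bacterial fragments in the annotation are backbone leftovers with no evident role in expression.

The expression cassette is driven by the CMV enhancer and immediate early promoter (the enhancer annotation sits at the end of the linearised record and is contiguous with the promoter at the start of the circular map). This is followed by adenovirus-derived leader and splice sequences and a chimeric intron, which generally improve mRNA processing and yield. A mouse immunoglobulin heavy chain signal sequence fragment is annotated at the start of the coding region and would direct the product into the secretory pathway. The short parasite insert of about 223 bp is not annotated in the feature table; per the record it is cloned between retained NotI and AscI sites. It is fused at its C terminus to rat Cd4 domains 3 and 4, a biotinylation acceptor sequence and a six-histidine tag, and the transcript ends at a rabbit β-globin polyadenylation signal. The Cd4 portion provides a common antigenic handle, the biotin tag allows oriented capture on streptavidin, and the His tag allows affinity purification. The plasmid belongs to a library of S. mansoni cell-surface and secreted proteins assembled to identify early serological markers of infection.
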