Addgene plasmid #120702: Smp_096790-Cd4-bio-His
Purpose: Expression of recombinant S. mansoni protein
Depositing lab: Gavin Wright. Depositing organization: Wellcome Sanger Institute. Publication: A library of cell-surface and secreted proteins from Schistosoma mansoni identifies early serological markers of infection. Cécile Crosnier, Anna V. Protasio, Gabriel Rinaldi, Shona Wilson, Matthew Berriman, Gavin J. Wright. bioRXiv 10.1101/593616.
Backbone
  Vector backbone: pTT3
  Backbone manufacturer: Yves Durocher, NRC
  Backbone size w/o insert (bp): 6686
  Vector type: Mammalian Expression
Growth in bacteria
  Bacterial resistance: Ampicillin, 100 μg/mL
  Growth temperature: 37°C
  Growth strain: DH5alpha
  Copy number: High Copy
Gene/Insert
  Gene/Insert name: Smp_096790
  Species: Schistosoma mansoni
  Insert size (bp): 223
  Entrez Gene: Smp_096790 (a.k.a. Smp_096790)
  Promoter: CMV
  Tag / fusion protein: ratCd4(d3+4)-bio-6His (C terminal on backbone)
  Cloning method: Restriction Enzyme; 5′ cloning site NotI (not destroyed); 3′ cloning site AscI (not destroyed)
Terms and licenses: Academic/Nonprofit Terms; Industry Terms: Not Available to Industry
How to cite: Smp_096790-Cd4-bio-His was a gift from Gavin Wright (Addgene plasmid # 120702 ; http://n2t.net/addgene:120702 ; RRID:Addgene_120702)
